Addgene plasmid #234061: pHR_CMV_Melt-30-mCherry
Purpose: Encodes a Melt variant with a switching temperature of 30°C
Depositing lab: Lukasz Bugaj. Depositing organization: University of Pennsylvania. Publication: A temperature-inducible protein module for control of mammalian cell fate. Benman W, Huang Z, Iyengar P, Wilde D, Mumford TR, Bugaj LJ. Nat Methods. 2025 Jan 23. doi: 10.1038/s41592-024-02572-4. PubMed 39849131.
Backbone
  Vector backbone: pHR
  Vector type: Mammalian Expression, Lentiviral
Growth in bacteria
  Bacterial resistance: Ampicillin, 100 μg/mL
  Growth temperature: 37°C
  Growth strain: NEB Stable
  Copy number: Unknown
Gene/Insert
  Gene/Insert name: Melt-30-mCherry
  Promoter: CMV
  Cloning method: Gibson Cloning
  Sequencing primers: 5′ CGCAAATGGGCGGTAGGCGTG
Terms and licenses: Academic/Nonprofit Terms; Industry Terms: Not Available to Industry
How to cite: pHR_CMV_Melt-30-mCherry was a gift from Lukasz Bugaj (Addgene plasmid # 234061 ; http://n2t.net/addgene:234061 ; RRID:Addgene_234061)
