[The description below was written by a language model from this plasmid's Addgene catalogue record and pLannotate feature annotations shown in this document.]
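Description:
pHR_CMV_Melt-30-mCherry is an 11.5 kb lentiviral transfer plasmid built on the pHR backbone for expression in mammalian cells, either by direct transfection or after packaging into HIV-1-derived particles. It is maintained in E. coli through a high-copy ColE1/pUC-type origin and selected with ampicillin via the bla gene. The backbone also carries remnants of older vector lineages, including partial TcR, rop and bom sequences and an SV40 promoter driving fragments annotated as E. coli gpt, followed by the SV40 small t intron and polyadenylation signal. These lie outside the viral genome, and the record assigns them no role.

The viral portion runs from the 5′ LTR (annotated as truncated) through the Ψ packaging signal, a partial gag sequence, the Rev response element and the cPPT/CTS, to a self-inactivating ΔU3 3′ LTR. Together these elements allow Rev-dependent export and encapsidation of the genomic RNA, efficient nuclear import, and integration without LTR-driven transcription from the provirus. Between them, the CMV enhancer and promoter drive the Melt-30-mCherry open reading frame, with a WPRE downstream to enhance transcript expression.

Melt-30 is described as a Melt variant with a switching temperature of 30°C, part of a temperature-inducible protein module for controlling mammalian cell behaviour. The annotation detects a region within it resembling a plant phototropin blue-light photoreceptor domain, but the record does not otherwise define its composition or mutations. The mCherry, positioned downstream in the insert, provides a red fluorescent readout of the protein's expression and localisation. The construct is suited to transient or stable expression of this thermally responsive module.
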