Features (pLannotate 1.2.2; 35 found; start..end, strand, type, name):
     96..196     +  CDS            Rev (fragment): human immunodeficiency virus 1 (HIV-1) Rev protein; rev; enhances nuclear export of unspliced and incompletely spliced viral mRNAs
    233..350     +  misc_feature   cPPT/CTS: central polypurine tract and central termination sequence of HIV-1
    387..410     -  misc_feature   MCS (fragment): pBluescript multiple cloning site
    431..734     +  enhancer       CMV enhancer: human cytomegalovirus immediate early enhancer
    735..938     +  promoter       CMV promoter: human cytomegalovirus (CMV) immediate early promoter
   1747..2169    +  CDS            PHOT1A (fragment): PHT1A_ORYSJ - Experimental evidence at protein level: Swiss-Prot protein existence level 1. Protein kinase that acts as a blue light photoreceptor in a signal-transduction pathway for phototropic responses. Regulates a wide range of physiological activities in plants that maximize the efficiency of photosynthesis, such as chloroplast relocations, stomata opening, and leaf expansion (By similarity). From Oryza sativa subsp. japonica (Rice).
   2788..3495    +  CDS            mCherry: mCherry is a basic (constitutively fluorescent) red fluorescent protein published in 2004, derived from Discosoma sp.. It is reported to be a very rapidly-maturing monomer with low acid sensitivity.
   3547..3577    +  misc_feature   MCS (fragment): pUC18/19 multiple cloning site
   3578..3596    +  misc_feature   MCS (fragment): pBluescript multiple cloning site
   3596..4184    +  misc_feature   WPRE: woodchuck hepatitis virus posttranscriptional regulatory element
   4185..4207    +  misc_feature   MCS (fragment): pBluescript multiple cloning site
   4224..4292    +  CDS            nef (fragment): NEF_HV1Z2 - Experimental evidence at protein level: Swiss-Prot protein existence level 1. Extracellular Nef protein targets CD4(+) T-lymphocytes for apoptosis by interacting with CXCR4 surface receptors. From Human immunodeficiency virus type 1 group M subtype D (isolate Z2/CDC-Z34) (HIV-1).
   4294..4527    +  LTR            3' LTR (ΔU3): self-inactivating 3' long terminal repeat (LTR) from HIV-1
   4552..4570    -  promoter       SP6 promoter: promoter for bacteriophage SP6 RNA polymerase
   4798..5077    +  CDS            TcR (fragment): tetracycline efflux protein; tet; confers resistance to tetracycline
   5078..5126    -  misc_feature   bom (fragment): basis of mobility region from pBR322
   5228..5263    -  CDS            rop (fragment): Rop protein, which maintains plasmids at low copy number; rop
   5358..5462    +  promoter       AmpR promoter: bla
   5463..6323    +  CDS            AmpR: β-lactamase; bla; confers resistance to ampicillin, carbenicillin, and related antibiotics
   6494..7082    +  rep_origin     ori: high-copy-number ColE1/pMB1/pBR322/pUC origin of replication
   7265..7321    +  CDS            lacI (fragment): lac repressor; lacI; The lac repressor binds to the lac operator to inhibit transcription in E. coli. This inhibition can be relieved by adding lactose or isopropyl-β-D-thiogalactopyranoside (IPTG).
   7328..7657    +  promoter       SV40 promoter: SV40 enhancer and early promoter
   7857..7976    +  CDS            gpt (fragment): XGPT_ECOLI - Also known as gpp, gxu. Experimental evidence at protein level: Swiss-Prot protein existence level 1. Purine salvage pathway enzyme that catalyzes the transfer of the ribosyl-5-phosphate group from 5-phospho-alpha-D-ribose 1- diphosphate (PRPP) to the N9 position of the 6-oxopurines guanine and xanthine to form the corresponding ribonucleotides GMP (guanosine 5'- monophosphate) and XMP (xanthosine 5'-monophosphate), with the release of PPi. To a lesser extent, also acts on hypoxanthine (PubMed:9100006, PubMed:3886014). Does not ribophosphorylate adenine (PubMed:3886014). From Esch
   7976..8311    +  CDS            gpt (fragment): XGPT_ECOLI - Also known as gpp, gxu. Experimental evidence at protein level: Swiss-Prot protein existence level 1. Purine salvage pathway enzyme that catalyzes the transfer of the ribosyl-5-phosphate group from 5-phospho-alpha-D-ribose 1- diphosphate (PRPP) to the N9 position of the 6-oxopurines guanine and xanthine to form the corresponding ribonucleotides GMP (guanosine 5'- monophosphate) and XMP (xanthosine 5'-monophosphate), with the release of PPi. To a lesser extent, also acts on hypoxanthine (PubMed:9100006, PubMed:3886014). Does not ribophosphorylate adenine (PubMed:3886014). From Esch
   8406..8711    +  CDS            frsA (fragment): FRSA_ECOLI - Also known as yafA. Experimental evidence at protein level: Swiss-Prot protein existence level 1. Catalyzes the hydrolysis of esters (PubMed:15808744). Displays esterase activity toward pNP-butyrate (PubMed:15808744). May stimulate mixed-acid fermentation by acting as a fermentation/respiration switch that down-regulates respiration and up- regulates fermentation rates (PubMed:15169777). From Escherichia coli (strain K12).
   8715..8789    +  CDS            small t antigen (fragment): SV40 (simian virus 40) small t antigen
   8791..8856    +  intron         small t intron: SV40 (simian virus 40) small t antigen intron
   8986..9006    +  CDS            SV40 NLS: nuclear localization signal of SV40 (simian virus 40) large T antigen
   9325..9408    +  CDS            large T antigen (fragment): large T antigen from SV40 (simian virus 40)
   9431..9565    +  polyA_signal   SV40 poly(A) signal: SV40 polyadenylation signal
   9732..10061   +  CDS            nef (fragment): NEF_HV1BR - Experimental evidence at protein level: Swiss-Prot protein existence level 1. Extracellular Nef protein targets CD4(+) T-lymphocytes for apoptosis by interacting with CXCR4 surface receptors (PubMed:14990729). From Human immunodeficiency virus type 1 group M subtype B (isolate BRU/LAI) (HIV-1).
  10109..10366   +  LTR            5' LTR (truncated): truncated 5' long terminal repeat (LTR) from HIV-1
  10413..10538   +  misc_feature   HIV-1 Ψ: packaging signal of human immunodeficiency virus type 1
  10522..10860   +  CDS            HIV-1 gag (fragment): gag protein from human immunodeficiency virus 1; gag
  11035..11268   +  misc_feature   RRE: The Rev response element (RRE) of HIV-1 allows for Rev-dependent mRNA export from the nucleus to the cytoplasm.
>Addgene plasmid #234061 | pHR_CMV_Melt-30-mCherry | addgene full sequence | sequence record 467643 | Addgene NGS Result
TGATAGTAGGAGGCTTGGTAGGTTTAAGAATAGTTTTTGCTGTACTTTCTATAGTGAATAGAGTTAGGCA
GGGATATTCACCATTATCGTTTCAGACCCACCTCCCAACCCCGAGGGGACCCGACAGGCCCGAAGGAATA
GAAGAAGAAGGTGGAGAGAGAGACAGAGACAGATCCATTCGATTAGTGAACGGATCTCGACGGTATCGCC
AAATGGCAGTATTCATCCACAATTTTAAAAGAAAAGGGGGGATTGGGGGGTACAGTGCAGGGGAAAGAAT
AGTAGACATAATAGCAACAGACATACAAACTAAAGAATTACAAAAACAAATTACAAAAATTCAAAATTTT
CGGGTTTATTACAGGGACAGCAGAGATCCAGTTTGGATCGATAAGCTTGATATCGAATTCAGCCCATATA
TGGAGTTCCGCGTTACATAACTTACGGTAAATGGCCCGCCTGGCTGACCGCCCAACGACCCCCGCCCATT
GACGTCAATAATGACGTATGTTCCCATAGTAACGCCAATAGGGACTTTCCATTGACGTCAATGGGTGGAG
TATTTACGGTAAACTGCCCACTTGGCAGTACATCAAGTGTATCATATGCCAAGTACGCCCCCTATTGACG
TCAATGACGGTAAATGGCCCGCCTGGCATTATGCCCAGTACATGACCTTATGGGACTTTCCTACTTGGCA
GTACATCTACGTATTAGTCATCGCTATTACCATGGTGATGCGGTTTTGGCAGTACATCAATGGGCGTGGA
TAGCGGTTTGACTCACGGGGATTTCCAAGTCTCCACCCCATTGACGTCAATGGGAGTTTGTTTTGGCACC
AAAATCAACGGGACTTTCCAAAATGTCGTAACAACTCCGCCCCATTGACGCAAATGGGCGGTAGGCGTGT
ACGGTGGGAGGTCTATATAAGCAGAGCTGGTTTAGTGAACCGTCAGATCCGCTAGCGCTACGCGTATGGC
CACAGACGCAATCGACCATTACTACCAGAACAGAGACGGCCCCCCTTCCAGGAGCTTTAGCGACGAATAC
GACTCATACAATAAGACAGCCCCTCTGCCACCTCTGAGCGCCTGCCCAGAGCGCGCCCAGACCCCTAACA
GCAAGAGAATCCCCATCACACCCAATTCCGCCAAGAGCACCTCCGAGTCTCCTCGGAGAATCACATTCTC
TCGCGACGCAGGCAGCTCCACCAAGGGCAGCACCCAGACAAGCCCATCCAACCAGGGCTCCGTGTCTAGC
CGGAATGGCTCTAACGGAAATGGCCTGGGCCTGTCCTCTGCCGGCAACTTCGCCGATTTCTTTAGCTCCG
AGGTGTTTTATATCGTGCTGCACAATCCCACCACAGCCCACAGATTCCTGAAGTTTTGCCAGAGCAGGGC
CTGTTCCGAGAACCTGGAGTTTCTGCAGAAGATCGACGAGTACAATAGGCTGATCGATGAGGCCACACGC
CTGCTGTCTACCATCTACAGCACATACGTGAGCAGCGAGGCCCCTAAGCAGATCAACATCTCTAATAGCC
ACGCCAGGCGCCTGAGCCACGACATCAAGGGAGCAACCCACAACGTGCTGCCCGGCCTGGAGGATATCTT
CAATGGCTCCCAGGAGCAGATCGAGAAGCTGCTGGCCTCTGACCTGTATCCTAGATTTGTGAAGCACCAG
GTGACCGCATCCGCCACAATGGCCCTGGCAAACGACAAGGAGAGGTACCCAGGCCTGGGCGATTGCTTCT
GTCTGACAGACCCACGGAGAGCCGATAATCCCATCGTGTTCGCAAGCGACGGATTCGTGAGCGTGACCGG
CTATTCCCGCTCTGATATCATCCCAAGGAACTGCCGCTTCCTGCAGGGCAGCTTTACCGACCGGCAGGCC
ACAAAGAGGCTGCGCACCTCCATCGAGAATCGCGAGGAGACAGTGGAGCTGCTGCTGAACTATCGGAAGA
ATGGCGATCCCTTTTGGAACCTGCTGTACGTGTCCCCTCTGCTGGACGGCAATGGCGATGTGAGATTCTT
TCTGGGCGGCAATATCAACTGTTCTACCACAATCCACAGCCGGACCGACGTGCTGAGAATCCTGAGCCTG
AACGACGAGGATACAGGCTCCTTCATCGAGGGCTCTAATAAGACCCCCAGCGTGCGGTCCAAGGAGTCTA
ACAATGCCTCCAACTATGGCAAGACATCCTTCTTTAAGTCTTTTAAGAAGTACAAGGCCAATACCGTGGA
GATCAGAGACGAGGCCGGCATGGAGGGCGAGCTGATCGATAGGATCGGCAAGCTGCAGTTCAAGACACAG
GTGGAGGAGTTTTACACCGCCTATTCTAAGTACCTGGTGCTGAGCTATCAGCCACAGTCCCAGAACCTGA
TCGTGAAGTACTTCAGCCCCGGCATCGTGGATATGCTGAACCTGAATATGCCTAATGGCCTGGTGGCCCC
AATCGTGGACAAGGATATCTTCAAGGTGCTGACAGAGCACTCCCCTTCCTCTGTGCCACGGACCTTTAAG
AACGTGGTGAGGGAAGGCATCAAAGCAGGCAGGGCCGTGTCTGTGGAGACAGGCCTGCTGACAGGCATCG
AGGAGATCAAGAAGTCTCAGAACATCTTCAGCGGCACCACAGCCAATCGGGAGAGAGGCTGGAAGAAGGC
CGAGGAGAAGTACGTGTGCCACTTTACCCCCTGTAAGGATGAGATGGGCAGGGTCGGCTGGGTGGTGCTG
ACTGTCGCTCCTAAACTGGAAAGATTTGAATTCGGTGGTGGATCAGGTGGAGGATCTATGGTGAGCAAGG
GCGAGGAGGATAACATGGCCATCATCAAGGAGTTCATGCGCTTCAAGGTGCACATGGAGGGCTCCGTGAA
CGGCCACGAGTTCGAGATCGAGGGCGAGGGCGAGGGCCGCCCCTACGAGGGCACCCAGACCGCCAAGCTG
AAGGTGACCAAGGGTGGCCCCCTGCCCTTCGCCTGGGACATCCTGTCCCCTCAGTTCATGTACGGCTCCA
AGGCCTACGTGAAGCACCCCGCCGACATCCCCGACTACTTGAAGCTGTCCTTCCCCGAGGGCTTCAAGTG
GGAGCGCGTGATGAACTTCGAGGACGGCGGCGTGGTGACCGTGACCCAGGACTCCTCCCTGCAGGACGGC
GAGTTCATCTACAAGGTGAAGCTGCGCGGCACCAACTTCCCCTCCGACGGCCCCGTAATGCAGAAGAAGA
CCATGGGCTGGGAGGCCTCCTCCGAGCGGATGTACCCCGAGGACGGCGCCCTGAAGGGCGAGATCAAGCA
GAGGCTGAAGCTGAAGGACGGCGGCCACTACGACGCTGAGGTCAAGACCACCTACAAGGCCAAGAAGCCC
GTGCAGCTGCCCGGCGCCTACAACGTCAACATCAAGTTGGACATCACCTCCCACAACGAGGACTACACCA
TCGTGGAACAGTACGAACGCGCCGAGGGCCGCCACTCCACCGGCGGCATGGACGAGCTGTACAAGTAAGC
GGCCGCAACTCCCACCTGCAACATGCGTGACTGACTGAGGCCGCGACTCTAGAGTCGACCTGCAGGCATG
CAAGCTTGATATCAAGCTTATCGATAATCAACCTCTGGATTACAAAATTTGTGAAAGATTGACTGGTATT
CTTAACTATGTTGCTCCTTTTACGCTATGTGGATACGCTGCTTTAATGCCTTTGTATCATGCTATTGCTT
CCCGTATGGCTTTCATTTTCTCCTCCTTGTATAAATCCTGGTTGCTGTCTCTTTATGAGGAGTTGTGGCC
CGTTGTCAGGCAACGTGGCGTGGTGTGCACTGTGTTTGCTGACGCAACCCCCACTGGTTGGGGCATTGCC
ACCACCTGTCAGCTCCTTTCCGGGACTTTCGCTTTCCCCCTCCCTATTGCCACGGCGGAACTCATCGCCG
CCTGCCTTGCCCGCTGCTGGACAGGGGCTCGGCTGTTGGGCACTGACAATTCCGTGGTGTTGTCGGGGAA
ATCATCGTCCTTTCCTTGGCTGCTCGCCTGTGTTGCCACCTGGATTCTGCGCGGGACGTCCTTCTGCTAC
GTCCCTTCGGCCCTCAATCCAGCGGACCTTCCTTCCCGCGGCCTGCTGCCGGCTCTGCGGCCTCTTCCGC
GTCTTCGCCTTCGCCCTCAGACGAGTCGGATCTCCCTTTGGGCCGCCTCCCCGCATCGATACCGTCGACC
TCGAGGGAATTAATTTGAGCTCGGTACCTTTAAGACCAATGACTTACAAGGCAGCTGTAGATCTTAGCCA
CTTTTTAAAAGAAAAGGGGGGACTGGAAGGGCTAATTCACTCCCAACGAAGACAAGATCTGCTTTTTGCT
TGTACTGGGTCTCTCTGGTTAGACCAGATCTGAGCCTGGGAGCTCTCTGGCTAACTAGGGAACCCACTGC
TTAAGCCTCAATAAAGCTTGCCTTGAGTGCTTCAAGTAGTGTGTGCCCGTCTGTTGTGTGACTCTGGTAA
CTAGAGATCCCTCAGACCCTTTTAGTCAGTGTGGAAAATCTCTAGCAGCATCTAGAATTAATTCCGTGTA
TTCTATAGTGTCACCTAAATCGTATGTGTATGATACATAAGGTTATGTATTAATTGTAGCCGCGTTCTAA
CGACAATATGTACAAGCCTAATTGTGTAGCATCTGGCTTACTGAAGCAGACCCTATCATCTCTCTCGTAA
ACTGCCGTCAGAGTCGGTTTGGTTGGACGAACCTTCTGAGTTTCTGGTAACGCCGTCCCGCACCCGGAAA
TGGTCAGCGAACCAATCAGCAGGGTCATCGCTAGCCAGATCCTCTACGCCGGACGCATCGTGGCCGGCAT
CACCGGCGCCACAGGTGCGGTTGCTGGCGCCTATATCGCCGACATCACCGATGGGGAAGATCGGGCTCGC
CACTTCGGGCTCATGAGCGCTTGTTTCGGCGTGGGTATGGTGGCAGGCCCCGTGGCCGGGGGACTGTTGG
GCGCCATCTCCTTGCATGCACCATTCCTTGCGGCGGCGGTGCTCAACGGCCTCAACCTACTACTGGGCTG
CTTCCTAATGCAGGAGTCGCATAAGGGAGAGCGTCGAATGGTGCACTCTCAGTACAATCTGCTCTGATGC
CGCATAGTTAAGCCAGCCCCGACACCCGCCAACACCCGCTGACGCGCCCTGACGGGCTTGTCTGCTCCCG
GCATCCGCTTACAGACAAGCTGTGACCGTCTCCGGGAGCTGCATGTGTCAGAGGTTTTCACCGTCATCAC
CGAAACGCGCGAGACGAAAGGGCCTCGTGATACGCCTATTTTTATAGGTTAATGTCATGATAATAATGGT
TTCTTAGACGTCAGGTGGCACTTTTCGGGGAAATGTGCGCGGAACCCCTATTTGTTTATTTTTCTAAATA
CATTCAAATATGTATCCGCTCATGAGACAATAACCCTGATAAATGCTTCAATAATATTGAAAAAGGAAGA
GTATGAGTATTCAACATTTCCGTGTCGCCCTTATTCCCTTTTTTGCGGCATTTTGCCTTCCTGTTTTTGC
TCACCCAGAAACGCTGGTGAAAGTAAAAGATGCTGAAGATCAGTTGGGTGCACGAGTGGGTTACATCGAA
CTGGATCTCAACAGCGGTAAGATCCTTGAGAGTTTTCGCCCCGAAGAACGTTTTCCAATGATGAGCACTT
TTAAAGTTCTGCTATGTGGCGCGGTATTATCCCGTATTGACGCCGGGCAAGAGCAACTCGGTCGCCGCAT
ACACTATTCTCAGAATGACTTGGTTGAGTACTCACCAGTCACAGAAAAGCATCTTACGGATGGCATGACA
GTAAGAGAATTATGCAGTGCTGCCATAACCATGAGTGATAACACTGCGGCCAACTTACTTCTGACAACGA
TCGGAGGACCGAAGGAGCTAACCGCTTTTTTGCACAACATGGGGGATCATGTAACTCGCCTTGATCGTTG
GGAACCGGAGCTGAATGAAGCCATACCAAACGACGAGCGTGACACCACGATGCCTGTAGCAATGGCAACA
ACGTTGCGCAAACTATTAACTGGCGAACTACTTACTCTAGCTTCCCGGCAACAATTAATAGACTGGATGG
AGGCGGATAAAGTTGCAGGACCACTTCTGCGCTCGGCCCTTCCGGCTGGCTGGTTTATTGCTGATAAATC
TGGAGCCGGTGAGCGTGGGTCTCGCGGTATCATTGCAGCACTGGGGCCAGATGGTAAGCCCTCCCGTATC
GTAGTTATCTACACGACGGGGAGTCAGGCAACTATGGATGAACGAAATAGACAGATCGCTGAGATAGGTG
CCTCACTGATTAAGCATTGGTAACTGTCAGACCAAGTTTACTCATATATACTTTAGATTGATTTAAAACT
TCATTTTTAATTTAAAAGGATCTAGGTGAAGATCCTTTTTGATAATCTCATGACCAAAATCCCTTAACGT
GAGTTTTCGTTCCACTGAGCGTCAGACCCCGTAGAAAAGATCAAAGGATCTTCTTGAGATCCTTTTTTTC
TGCGCGTAATCTGCTGCTTGCAAACAAAAAAACCACCGCTACCAGCGGTGGTTTGTTTGCCGGATCAAGA
GCTACCAACTCTTTTTCCGAAGGTAACTGGCTTCAGCAGAGCGCAGATACCAAATACTGTTCTTCTAGTG
TAGCCGTAGTTAGGCCACCACTTCAAGAACTCTGTAGCACCGCCTACATACCTCGCTCTGCTAATCCTGT
TACCAGTGGCTGCTGCCAGTGGCGATAAGTCGTGTCTTACCGGGTTGGACTCAAGACGATAGTTACCGGA
TAAGGCGCAGCGGTCGGGCTGAACGGGGGGTTCGTGCACACAGCCCAGCTTGGAGCGAACGACCTACACC
GAACTGAGATACCTACAGCGTGAGCTATGAGAAAGCGCCACGCTTCCCGAAGGGAGAAAGGCGGACAGGT
ATCCGGTAAGCGGCAGGGTCGGAACAGGAGAGCGCACGAGGGAGCTTCCAGGGGGAAACGCCTGGTATCT
TTATAGTCCTGTCGGGTTTCGCCACCTCTGACTTGAGCGTCGATTTTTGTGATGCTCGTCAGGGGGGCGG
AGCCTATGGAAAAACGCCAGCAACGCGGCCTTTTTACGGTTCCTGGCCTTTTGCTGGCCTTTTGCTCACA
TGTTCTTTCCTGCGTTATCCCCTGATTCTGTGGATAACCGTATTACCGCCTTTGAGTGAGCTGATACCGC
TCGCCGCAGCCGAACGACCGAGCGCAGCGAGTCAGTGAGCGAGGAAGCGGAAGAGCGCCCAATACGCAAA
CCGCCTCTCCCCGCGCGTTGGCCGATTCATTAATGCAGCTGTGGAATGTGTGTCAGTTAGGGTGTGGAAA
GTCCCCAGGCTCCCCAGCAGGCAGAAGTATGCAAAGCATGCATCTCAATTAGTCAGCAACCAGGTGTGGA
AAGTCCCCAGGCTCCCCAGCAGGCAGAAGTATGCAAAGCATGCATCTCAATTAGTCAGCAACCATAGTCC
CGCCCCTAACTCCGCCCATCCCGCCCCTAACTCCGCCCAGTTCCGCCCATTCTCCGCCCCATGGCTGACT
AATTTTTTTTATTTATGCAGAGGCCGAGGCCGCCTCGGCCTCTGAGCTATTCCAGAAGTAGTGAGGAGGC
TTTTTTGGAGGCCTAGGCTTTTGCAAAAAGCTTGGACACAAGACAGGCTTGCGAGATATGTTTGAGAATA
CCACTTTATCCCGCGTCAGGGAGAGGCAGTGCGTAAAAAGACGCGGACTCATGTGAAATACTGGTTTTTA
GTGCGCCAGATCTCTATAATCTCGCGCAACCTATTTTCCCCTCGAACACTTTTTAAGCCGTAGATAAACA
GGCTGGGACACTTCACATGAGCGAAAAATACATCGTCACCTGGGACATGTTGCAGATCCATGCACGTAAA
CTCGCAAGCCGACTGATGCCTTCTGAACAATGGAAAGGCATTATTGCCGTAAGCCGTGGCGGTCTGTACC
GGGTGCGTTACTGGCGCGTGAACTGGGTATTCGTCATGTCGATACCGTTTGTATTTCCAGCTACGATCAC
GACAACCAGCGCGAGCTTAAAGTGCTGAAACGCGCAGAAGGCGATGGCGAAGGCTTCATCGTTATTGATG
ACCTGGTGGATACCGGTGGTACTGCGGTTGCGATTCGTGAAATGTATCCAAAAGCGCACTTTGTCACCAT
CTTCGCAAAACCGGCTGGTCGTCCGCTGGTTGATGACTATGTTGTTGATATCCCGCAAGATACCTGGATT
GAACAGCCGTGGGATATGGGCGTCGTATTCGTCCCGCCAATCTCCGGTCGCTAATCTTTTCAACGCCTGG
CACTGCCGGGCGTTGTTCTTTTTAACTTCAGGCGGGTTACAATAGTTTCCAGTAAGTATTCTGGAGGCTG
CATCCATGACACAGGCAAACCTGAGCGAAACCCTGTTCAAACCCCGCTTTAAACATCCTGAAACCTCGAC
GCTAGTCCGCCGCTTTAATCACGGCGCACAACCGCCTGTGCAGTCGGCCCTTGATGGTAAAACCATCCCT
CACTGGTATCGCATGATTAACCGTCTGATGTGGATCTGGCGCGGCATTGACCCACGCGAAATCCTCGACG
TCCAGGCACGTATTGTGATGAGCGATGCCGAACGTACCGACGATGATTTATACGATACGGTGATTGGCTA
CCGTGGCGGCAACTGGATTTATGAGTGGGCCCCGGATCTTTGTGAAGGAACCTTACTTCTGTGGTGTGAC
ATAATTGGACAAACTACCTACAGAGATTTAAAGCTCTAAGGTAAATATAAAATTTTTAAGTGTATAATGT
GTTAAACTACTGATTCTAATTGTTTGTGTATTTTAGATTCCAACCTATGGAACTGATGAATGGGAGCAGT
GGTGGAATGCCTTTAATGAGGAAAACCTGTTTTGCTCAGAAGAAATGCCATCTAGTGATGATGAGGCTAC
TGCTGACTCTCAACATTCTACTCCTCCAAAAAAGAAGAGAAAGGTAGAAGACCCCAAGGACTTTCCTTCA
GAATTGCTAAGTTTTTTGAGTCATGCTGTGTTTAGTAATAGAACTCTTGCTTGCTTTGCTATTTACACCA
CAAAGGAAAAAGCTGCACTGCTATACAAGAAAATTATGGAAAAATATTCTGTAACCTTTATAAGTAGGCA
TAACAGTTATAATCATAACATACTGTTTTTTCTTACTCCACACAGGCATAGAGTGTCTGCTATTAATAAC
TATGCTCAAAAATTGTGTACCTTTAGCTTTTTAATTTGTAAAGGGGTTAATAAGGAATATTTGATGTATA
GTGCCTTGACTAGAGATCATAATCAGCCATACCACATTTGTAGAGGTTTTACTTGCTTTAAAAAACCTCC
CACACCTCCCCCTGAACCTGAAACATAAAATGAATGCAATTGTTGTTGTTAACTTGTTTATTGCAGCTTA
TAATGGTTACAAATAAAGCAATAGCATCACAAATTTCACAAATAAAGCATTTTTTTCACTGCATTCTAGT
TGTGGTTTGTCCAAACTCATCAATGTATCTTATCATGTCTGGATCAACTGGATAACTCAAGCTAACCAAA
ATCATCCCAAACTTCCCACCCCATACCCTATTACCACTGCCAATTACCTGTGGTTTCATTTACTCTAAAC
CTGTGATTCCTCTGAATTATTTTCATTTTAAAGAAATTGTATTTGTTAAATATGTACTACAAACTTAGTA
GTTGGAAGGGCTAATTCACTCCCAAAGAAGACAAGATATCCTTGATCTGTGGATCTACCACACACAAGGC
TACTTCCCTGATTAGCAGAACTACACACCAGGGCCAGGGGTCAGATATCCACTGACCTTTGGATGGTGCT
ACAAGCTAGTACCAGTTGAGCCAGATAAGGTAGAAGAGGCCAATAAAGGAGAGAACACCAGCTTGTTACA
CCCTGTGAGCCTGCATGGGATGGATGACCCGGAGAGAGAAGTGTTAGAGTGGAGGTTTGACAGCCGCCTA
GCATTTCATCACGTGGCCCGAGAGCTGCATCCGGAGTACTTCAAGAACTGCTGATATCGAGCTTGCTACA
AGGGACTTTCCGCTGGGGACTTTCCAGGGAGGCGTGGCCTGGGCGGGACTGGGGAGTGGCGAGCCCTCAG
ATCCTGCATATAAGCAGCTGCTTTTTGCCTGTACTGGGTCTCTCTGGTTAGACCAGATCTGAGCCTGGGA
GCTCTCTGGCTAACTAGGGAACCCACTGCTTAAGCCTCAATAAAGCTTGCCTTGAGTGCTTCAAGTAGTG
TGTGCCCGTCTGTTGTGTGACTCTGGTAACTAGAGATCCCTCAGACCCTTTTAGTCAGTGTGGAAAATCT
CTAGCAGTGGCGCCCGAACAGGGACTTGAAAGCGAAAGGGAAACCAGAGGAGCTCTCTCGACGCAGGACT
CGGCTTGCTGAAGCGCGCACGGCAAGAGGCGAGGGGCGGCGACTGGTGAGTACGCCAAAAATTTTGACTA
GCGGAGGCTAGAAGGAGAGAGATGGGTGCGAGAGCGTCAGTATTAAGCGGGGGAGAATTAGATCGCGATG
GGAAAAAATTCGGTTAAGGCCAGGGGGAAAGAAAAAATATAAATTAAAACATATAGTATGGGCAAGCAGG
GAGCTAGAACGATTCGCAGTTAATCCTGGCCTGTTAGAAACATCAGAAGGCTGTAGACAAATACTGGGAC
AGCTACAACCATCCCTTCAGACAGGATCAGAAGAACTTAGATCATTATATAATACAGTAGCAACCCTCTA
TTGTGTGCATCAAAGGATAGAGATAAAAGACACCAAGGAAGCTTTAGACAAGATAGAGGAAGAGCAAAAC
AAAAGTAAGACCACCGCACAGCAAGCGGCCGGCCGCTGATCTTCAGACCTGGAGGAGGAGATATGAGGGA
CAATTGGAGAAGTGAATTATATAAATATAAAGTAGTAAAAATTGAACCATTAGGAGTAGCACCCACCAAG
GCAAAGAGAAGAGTGGTGCAGAGAGAAAAAAGAGCAGTGGGAATAGGAGCTTTGTTCCTTGGGTTCTTGG
GAGCAGCAGGAAGCACTATGGGCGCAGCGTCAATGACGCTGACGGTACAGGCCAGACAATTATTGTCTGG
TATAGTGCAGCAGCAGAACAATTTGCTGAGGGCTATTGAGGCGCAACAGCATCTGTTGCAACTCACAGTC
TGGGGCATCAAGCAGCTCCAGGCAAGAATCCTGGCTGTGGAAAGATACCTAAAGGATCAACAGCTCCTGG
GGATTTGGGGTTGCTCTGGAAAACTCATTTGCACCACTGCTGTGCCTTGGAATGCTAGTTGGAGTAATAA
ATCTCTGGAACAGATTTGGAATCACACGACCTGGATGGAGTGGGACAGAGAAATTAACAATTACACAAGC
TTAATACACTCCTTAATTGAAGAATCGCAAAACCAGCAAGAAAAGAATGAACAAGAATTATTGGAATTAG
ATAAATGGGCAAGTTTGTGGAATTGGTTTAACATAACAAATTGGCTGTGGTATATAAAATTATTCATAA
